>Addgene plasmid #238544 | PiggyBac_8mer_pegArray_bb_pos.3 | addgene full sequence | sequence record 472771 | Addgene NGS Result
ACTCTTCCTTTTTCAATATTATTGAAGCATTTATCAGGGTTATTGTCTCATGAGCGGATACATATTTGAA
TGTATTTAGAAAAATAAACAAATAGGGGTTCCGCGCACATTTCCCCGAAAAGTGCCACCTAAATTGTAAG
CGTTAATATTTTGTTAAAATTCGCGTTAAATTTTTGTTAAATCAGCTCATTTTTTAACCAATAGGCCGAA
ATCGGCAAAATCCCTTATAAATCAAAAGAATAGACCGAGATAGGGT
[37 nt withheld, positions 257-293]
AAAGAACGTGGACTCCAACGTCAAAGG
[49 nt withheld, positions 321-369]
T
[91 nt withheld, positions 371-461]
G
[124 nt withheld, positions 463-586]
CCCATTCGCCATTCAGGCTGCGCAACTGTTGGGAAGGGCGATCGGTGCGGGCCTCTTCGCTATTACGCCA
GCTGGCGAAAGGGGGATGTGCTGCAAGGCGATTAAGTTGGGTAACGCCAGGGTTTTCCCAGTCACGACGT
TGTAAAACGACGGCCAGTGAGCGCGCCTCGTTCATTCACGTTTTTGAACCCGTGGAGGACGGGCAGACTC
GCGGTGCAAATGTGTTTTACAGCGTGATGGAGCAGATGAAGATGCTCGACACGCTGCAGAACACGCAGCT
AGATTAACCCTAGAAAGATAATCATATTGTGACGTACGTTAAAGATAATCATGTGTAAAATTGACGCATG
TGTTTTATCGGTCTGTATATCGAGGTTTATTTATTAATTTGAATAGATATTAAGTTTTATTATATTTACA
CTTACATACTAATAATAAATTCAACAAACAATTTATTTATGTTTATTTATTTATTAAAAAAAACAAAAAC
TCAAAATTTCTTCTATAAAGTAACAAAACTTTTATGAGGGACAGCCCCCCCCCAAAGCCCCCAGGGATGT
AATTACGTCCCTCCCCCGCTAGGGGGCAGCAGCGAGCCGCCCGGGGCTCCGCTCCGGTCCGGCGCTCCCC
CCGCATCCCCGAGCCGGCAGCGTGCGGGGACAGCCCGGGCACGGGGAAGGTGGCACGGGATCGCTTTCCT
CTGAACGCTTCTCGCTGCTCTTTGAGCCTGCAGACACCTGGGGGGATACGGGGAAAAGGCCTCCACGGCC
AAGGATCTGCGATATCGATAAGCTTGATATCGAATTCGGGAGGTGGTCCCTGCAGTTACGCCAATGATAA
CCCCCGCCAGAAAAATCTTAGTAGCCTTCCCTTTTTGTTTTCCGTGCCCCAACTCGGCGGATTGACTCGG
CCCCTTCCGGAAACACCCGAATCAACTTCTAGTCAAATTATTGTTCACGCCGCAATGACCCACCCCTGGC
CCGCGTCTGTGGAACTGACCCCTGGTGTACAGGAGAGTTCGCTGCTGAAAGTGGTCCCAAAGGGGTACTA
GTTTTTAAGCTCCCAACTCCCCCTCCCCCAGCGTCTGGAGGATTCCACACCCTCGCACCGCAGGGGCGAG
GAAGTGGGCGGAGTCCGGTTTTGGCGCCAGCCGCTGAGGCTGCCAAGCAGAAAAGCCACCGCTGAGGAGA
CTCCGGTCACTGTCCTCGCCCCGCCTCCCCCTTCCCTCCCCTTGGGGACCACCGGGCGCCACGCCGCGAA
CGGTAAGTGCCGCGGTCGTCGGCGCCTCCGCCCTCCCCCTAGGGCCCCAATTCCCAGCGGGCGCGGCGCG
CGGCCCCTCCCCCCGCCGGGCGCGCGCCCGCTGCCCCGCCCTTCGTGGCCGCCCGGCGTGGGCGGTGCCA
CCCCTCCCCCCGGCGGCCCCGCGCGCAGCTCCCGGCTCCCTCCCCCTTCGGATGTGGCTTGAGCTGTAGG
CGCGGAGGGGCTCCGGTGCCCGTCAGTGGGCAGAGCGCACATCGCCCACAGTCCCCGAGAAGTTGGGGGG
AGGGGTCGGCAATTGAACCGGTGCCTAGAGAAGGTGGCGCGGGGTAAACTGGGAAAGTGATGTCGTGTAC
TGGCTCCGCCTTTTTCCCGAGGGTGGGGGAGAACCGTATATAAGTGCAGTAGTCGCCGTGAACGTTCTTT
TTCGCAACGGGTTTGCCGCCAGAACACAGGTAAGTGCCGTGTGTGGTTCCCGCGGGCCTGGCCTCTTTAC
GGGTTATGGCCCTTGCGTGCCTTGAATTACTTCCACCTGGCTGCAGTACGTGATTCTTGATCCCGAGCTT
CGGGTTGGAAGTGGGTGGGAGAGTTCGAGGCCTTGCGCTTAAGGAGCCCCTTCGCCTCGTGCTTGAGTTG
AGGCCTGGCCTGGGCGCTGGGGCCGCCGCGTGCGAATCTGGTGGCACCTTCGCGCCTGTCTCGCTGCTTT
CGATAAGTCTCTAGCCATTTAAAATTTTTGATGACCTGCTGCGACGCTTTTTTTCTGGCAAGATAGTCTT
GTAAATGCGGGCCAAGATCTGCACACTGGTATTTCGGTTTTTGGGGCCGCGGGCGGCGACGGGGCCCGTG
CGTCCCAGCGCACATGTTCGGCGAGGCGGGGCCTGCGAGCGCGGCCACCGAGAATCGGACGGGGGTAGTC
TCAAGCTGGCCGGCCTGCTCTGGTGCCTGGCCTCGCGCCGCCGTGTATCGCCCCGCCCTGGGCGGCAAGG
CTGGCCCGGTCGGCACCAGTTGCGTGAGCGGAAAGATGGCCGCTTCCCGGCCCTGCTGCAGGGAGCTCAA
AATGGAGGACGCGGCGCTCGGGAGAGCGGGCGGGTGAGTCACCCACACAAAGGAAAAGGGCCTTTCCGTC
CTCAGCCGTCGCTTCATGTGACTCCACGGAGTACCGGGCGCCGTCCAGGCACCTCGATTAGTTCTCGAGC
TTTTGGAGTACGTCGTCTTTAGGTTGGGGGGAGGGGTTTTATGCGATGGAGTTTCCCCACACTGAGTGGG
TGGAGACTGAAGTTAGGCCAGCTTGGCACTTGATGTAATTCTCCTTGGAATTTGCCCTTTTTGAGTTTGG
ATCTTGGTTCATTCTCAAGCCTCAGACAGTGGTTCAAAGTTTTTTTCTTCCATTTCAGGTGTCGTGGAAT
TCTCACGCGTCTGCAGCTAGCTATGAGCGAGCTGATTAAGGAGAACATGCACATGAAGCTGTACATGGAG
GGCACCGTGGACAACCATCACTTCAAGTGCACATCCGAGGGCGAAGGCAAGCCCTACGAGGGCACCCAGA
CCATGAGAATCAAGGTGGTCGAGGGCGGCCCTCTCCCCTTCGCCTTCGACATCCTGGCTACTAGCTTCCT
CTACGGCAGCAAGACCTTCATCAACCACACCCAGGGCATCCCCGACTTCTTCAAGCAGTCCTTCCCTGAG
GGCTTCACATGGGAGAGAGTCACCACATACGAAGACGGGGGCGTGCTGACCGCTACCCAGGACACCAGCC
TCCAGGACGGCTGCCTCATCTACAACGTCAAGATCAGAGGGGTGAACTTCACATCCAACGGCCCTGTGAT
GCAGAAGAAAACACTCGGCTGGGAGGCCTTCACCGAAACCCTGTACCCCGCTGACGGCGGCCTGGAAGGC
AGAAACGACATGGCCCTGAAGCTCGTGGGCGGGAGCCATCTGATCGCAAACATCAAGACCACATATAGAT
CCAAGAAACCCGCTAAGAACCTCAAGATGCCTGGCGTCTACTATGTGGACTACAGACTGGAAAGAATCAA
GGAGGCCAACAACGAGACCTACGTCGAGCAGCACGAGGTGGCAGTGGCCAGATACTGCGACCTCCCTAGC
AAACTGGGGCACAAGCTTAATCTCGAGAAAATGTCCAAGGATGGTAAGAAAAAGAAGAAGAAGTCAAAAA
CCAAGTGTGTTATCATGTAATGAAGGTACCGCTTATCGATAATCAACCTCTGGATTACAAAATTTGTGAA
AGATTGACTGGTATTCTTAACTATGTTGCTCCTTTTACGCTATGTGGATACGCTGCTTTAATGCCTTTGT
ATCATGCTATTGCTTCCCGTATGGCTTTCATTTTCTCCTCCTTGTATAAATCCTGGTTGCTGTCTCTTTA
TGAGGAGTTGTGGCCCGTTGTCAGGCAACGTGGCGTGGTGTGCACTGTGTTTGCTGACGCAACCCCCACT
GGTTGGGGCATTGCCACCACCTGTCAGCTCCTTTCCGGGACTTTCGCTTTCCCCCTCCCTATTGCCACGG
CGGAACTCATCGCCGCCTGCCTTGCCCGCTGCTGGACAGGGGCTCGGCTGTTGGGCACTGACAATTCCGT
GGTGTTGTCGGGGAAATCATCGTCCTTTCCTTGGCTGCTCGCCTGTGTTGCCACCTGGATTCTGCGCGGG
ACGTCCTTCTGCTACGTCCCTTCGGCCCTCAATCCAGCGGACCTTCCTTCCCGCGGCCTGCTGCCGGCTC
TGCGGCCTCTTCCGCGTCTTCGCCTTCGCCCTCAGACGAGTCGGATCTCCCTTTGGGCCGCCTCCCCGCA
TCGATACCGTCGACCTCTTAATTAAGTTAACTAAACTTGTTTATTGCAGCTTATAATGGTTACAAATAAA
GCAATAGCATCACAAATTTCACAAATAAAGCATTTTTTTCACTGCATTCTAGTTGTGGTTTGTCCAAACT
CATCAATGTATCTTATCATGTCTGGAATTGACTCAAATGATGTCAATTAGTCTATCAGAAGCTCATCTGG
TCTCCCTTCCGGGGGACAAGACATCCCTGTTTAATATTTAAACAGCAGTGTTCCCAAACTGGGTTCTTAT
ATCCCTTGCTCTGGTCAACCAGGTTGCAGGGTTTCCTGTCCTCACAGGAACGAAGTCCCTAAAGAAACAG
TGGCAGCCAGGTTTAGCCCCGGAATTGACTGGATTCCTTTTTTAGGGCCCATTGGTCTAGACACCTGCAT
GCGAGCGGAGTGAGACGTGGCTCGTTAGATAGTCTAGCGTCTCACTAACTAAACCTGCAGGTGGGATCCA
TTAGGCGGCCGCGTTTAAACATGGCTTTTTCCCCGTATCCCCCCAGGTGTCTGCAGGCTCAAAGAGCAGC
GAGAAGCGTTCAGAGGAAAGCGATCCCGTGCCACCTTCCCCGTGCCCGGGCTGTCCCCGCACGCTGCCGG
CTCGGGGATGCGGGGGGAGCGCCGGACCGGAGCGGAGCCCCGGGCGGCTCGCTGCTGCCCCCTAGCGGGG
GAGGGACGTAATTACATCCCTGGGGGCTTTGGGGGGGGGCTGTCCCTGATATCTATAACAAGAAAATATA
TATATAATAAGTTATCACGTAAGTAGAACATGAAATAACAATATAATTATCGTATGAGTTAAATCTTAAA
AGTCACGTAAAAGATAATCATGCGTCATTTTGACTCACGCGGTCGTTATAGTTCAAAATCAGTGACACTT
ACCGCATTGACAAGCACGCCTCACGGGAGCTCCAAGCGGCGACTGAGATGTCCTAAATGCACAGCGACGG
ATTCGCGCTATTTAGAAAGAGAGAGCAATATTTCAAGAATGCATGCGTCAATTTTACGCAGACTATCTTT
CTAGGGTTAATCTAGCTGCATCAGGATCATATCGTCGGGTCTTTTTTCCGGCTCAGTCATCGCCCAAGCT
GGCGCTATCTGGGCATCGGGGAGGAAGAAGCCCGTGCCTTTTCCCGCGAGGTTGAAGCGGCATGGAAAGA
GTTTGCCGAGGATGACTGCTGCTGCATTGACGTTGAGCGAAAACGCACGTTTACCATGATGATTCGGGAA
GGTGTGGCCATGCACGCCTTTAACGGTGAACTGTTCGTTCAGGCCACCTGGGATACCAGTTCGTCGCGGC
TTTTCCGGACACAGTTCCGGATGGTCAGCCCGAAGCGCATCAGCAACCCGAACAATACCGGCGACAGCCG
GAACTGCCGTGCCGGTGTGCAGATTAATGACAGCGGTGCGGCGCTGGGATATTACGTCAGCGAGGACGGG
TATCCTGGCTGGATGCCGCAGAAATGGACATGGATACCCCGTGAGTTACCCGGCGGGCGCGCTTGGCGTA
ATCATGGTCATAGCTGTTTCCTGTGTGAAATTGTTATCCGCTCACAATTCCACACAACATACGAGCCGGA
AGCATAAAGTGTAAAGCCTGGGGTGCCTAATGAGTGAGCTAACTCACATTAATTGCGTTGCGCTCACTGC
CCGCTTTCCAGTCGGGAAACCTGTCGTGCCAGCTGCATTAATGAATCGGCCAACGCGCGGGGAGAGGCGG
TTTGCGTATTGGGCGCTCTTCCGCTTCCTCGCTCACTGACTCGCTGCGCTCGGTCGTTCGGCTGCGGCGA
GCGGTATCAGCTCACTCAAAGGCGGTAATACGGTTATCCACAGAATCAGGGGATAACGCAGGAAAGAACA
TGTGAGCAAAAGGCCAGCAAAAGGCCAGGAACCGTAAAAAGGCCGCGTTGCTGGCGTTTTTCCATAGGCT
CCGCCCCCCTGACGAGCATCACAAAAATCGACGCTCAAGTCAGAGGTGGCGAAACCCGACAGGACTATAA
AGATACCAGGCGTTTCCCCCTGGAAGCTCCCTCGTGCGCTCTCCTGTTCCGACCCTGCCGCTTACCGGAT
ACCTGTCCGCCTTTCTCCCTTCGGGAAGCGTGGCGCTTTCTCATAGCTCACGCTGTAGGTATCTCAGTTC
GGTGTAGGTCGTTCGCTCCAAGCTGGGCTGTGTGCACGAACCCCCCGTTCAGCCCGACCGCTGCGCCTTA
TCCGGTAACTATCGTCTTGAGTCCAACCCGGTAAGACACGACTTATCGCCACTGGCAGCAGCCACTGGTA
ACAGGATTAGCAGAGCGAGGTATGTAGGCGGTGCTACAGAGTTCTTGAAGTGGTGGCCTAACTACGGCTA
CACTAGAAGAACAGTATTTGGTATCTGCGCTCTGCTGAAGCCAGTTACCTTCGGAAAAAGAGTTGGTAGC
TCTTGATCCGGCAAACAAACCACCGCTGGTAGCGGTGGTTTTTTTGTTTGCAAGCAGCAGATTACGCGCA
GAAAAAAAGGATCTCAAGAAGATCCTTTGATCTTTTCTACGGGGTCTGACGCTCAGTGGAACGAAAACTC
ACGTTAAGGGATTTTGGTCATGAGATTATCAAAAAGGATCTTCACCTAGATCCTTTTAAATTAAAAATGA
AGTTTTAAATCAATCTAAAGTATATATGAGTAAACTTGGTCTGACAGTTACCAATGCTTAATCAGTGAGG
CACCTATCTCAGCGATCTGTCTATTTCGTTCATCCATAGTTGCCTGACTCCCCGTCGTGTAGATAACTAC
GATACGGGAGGGCTTACCATCTGGCCCCAGTGCTGCAATGATACCGCGAGACCCACGCTCACCGGCTCCA
GATTTATCAGCAATAAACCAGCCAGCCGGAAGGGCCGAGCGCAGAAGTGGTCCTGCAACTTTATCCGCCT
CCATCCAGTCTATTAATTGTTGCCGGGAAGCTAGAGTAAGTAGTTCGCCAGTTAATAGTTTGCGCAACGT
TGTTGCCATTGCTACAGGCATCGTGGTGTCACGCTCGTCGTTTGGTATGGCTTCATTCAGCTCCGGTTCC
CAACGATCAAGGCGAGTTACATGATCCCCCATGTTGTGCAAAAAAGCGGTTAGCTCCTTCGGTCCTCCGA
TCGTTGTCAGAAGTAAGTTGGCCGCAGTGTTATCACTCATGGTTATGGCAGCACTGCATAATTCTCTTAC
TGTCATGCCATCCGTAAGATGCTTTTCTGTGACTGGTGAGTACTCAACCAAGTCATTCTGAGAATAGTGT
ATGCGGCGACCGAGTTGCTCTTGCCCGGCGTCAATACGGGATAATACCGCGCCACATAGCAGAACTTTAA
AAGTGCTCATCATTGGAAAACGTTCTTCGGGGCGAAAACTCTCAAGGATCTTACCGCTGTTGAGATCCAG
TTCGATGTAACCCACTCGTGCACCCAACTGATCTTCAGCATCTTTTACTTTCACCAGCGTTTCTGGGTGA
GCAAAAACAGGAAGGCAAAATGCCGCAAAAAAGGGAATAAGGGCGACACGGAAATGTTGAATACTCAT
Features (pLannotate 1.2.2; 19 found; start..end, strand, type, name):
      1..105     -  promoter       AmpR promoter: bla
    158..586     -  rep_origin     f1 ori (sequence partly withheld): f1 bacteriophage origin of replication; arrow indicates direction of (+) strand synthesis
    591..746     -  CDS            lacZα (fragment): LacZα fragment of β-galactosidase; lacZ fragment
    748..867     +  CDS            B (fragment): PORTL_LAMBD - Experimental evidence at protein level: Swiss-Prot protein existence level 1. Forms the portal vertex of the capsid (PubMed:6228056, PubMed:6232391). This portal plays critical roles in head assembly, genome packaging, neck/tail attachment, and genome ejection (Probable). The portal protein multimerizes as a single ring-shaped homododecamer arranged around a central channel (PubMed:6232391). Binds to the terminase subunits to form the packaging machine (PubMed:7799432). From Escherichia phage lambda (Bacteriophage lambda).
   1369..1393    -  misc_feature   MCS (fragment): pBluescript multiple cloning site
   2084..2295    +  promoter       EF-1α core promoter: core promoter for human elongation factor EF-1α
   2296..3234    +  intron         EF-1α intron A: intron upstream of the start codon of human EF-1α
   3269..3967    +  CDS            TagBFP: TagBFP is a basic (constitutively fluorescent) blue fluorescent protein published in 2008, derived from Entacmaea quadricolor. It is reported to be a very rapidly-maturing monomer with very low acid sensitivity.
   4057..4645    +  misc_feature   WPRE: woodchuck hepatitis virus posttranscriptional regulatory element
   4646..4663    +  misc_feature   MCS (fragment): pBluescript multiple cloning site
   4680..4801    +  polyA_signal   SV40 poly(A) signal: SV40 polyadenylation signal
   4819..4911    +  ncRNA          G-CSF SLDE: Accession: RF00183 - G-CSF factor stem-loop destabilising element (SLDE)
   5712..6179    +  CDS            B (fragment): PORTL_LAMBD - Experimental evidence at protein level: Swiss-Prot protein existence level 1. Forms the portal vertex of the capsid (PubMed:6228056, PubMed:6232391). This portal plays critical roles in head assembly, genome packaging, neck/tail attachment, and genome ejection (Probable). The portal protein multimerizes as a single ring-shaped homododecamer arranged around a central channel (PubMed:6232391). Binds to the terminase subunits to form the packaging machine (PubMed:7799432). From Escherichia phage lambda (Bacteriophage lambda).
   6217..6233    -  protein_bind   lac operator: The lac repressor binds to the lac operator to inhibit transcription in E. coli. This inhibition can be relieved by adding lactose or isopropyl-β-D-thiogalactopyranoside (IPTG). lac repressor encoded by lacI
   6241..6271    -  promoter       lac promoter: promoter for the E. coli lac operon
   6286..6307    -  protein_bind   CAP binding site: CAP binding activates transcription in the presence of cAMP. E. coli catabolite activator protein
   6320..6412    -  CDS            lacI (fragment): lac repressor; lacI; The lac repressor binds to the lac operator to inhibit transcription in E. coli. This inhibition can be relieved by adding lactose or isopropyl-β-D-thiogalactopyranoside (IPTG).
   6595..7183    -  rep_origin     ori: high-copy-number ColE1/pMB1/pBR322/pUC origin of replication
   7354..8214    -  CDS            AmpR: β-lactamase; bla; confers resistance to ampicillin, carbenicillin, and related antibiotics
