[The description below was written by a language model from this plasmid's Addgene catalogue record and pLannotate feature annotations shown in this document.]
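Description:
PiggyBac_8mer_pegArray_bb_pos.3 is an 8.2 kb empty acceptor backbone for mammalian expression, designed to receive an array of eight prime editing guide RNAs (a "pegArray") by Golden Gate assembly. It is designated for "position 3" in a set of such arrays. It was made for the PEtracer system, which the associated publication describes as a method for spatial mapping of cell state and lineage dynamics in vivo. The record lists no parental backbone and no insert. In bacteria the plasmid replicates from a high-copy ColE1/pUC-type origin and is selected with ampicillin through the bla gene and its promoter. An f1 origin and remnants of a pBluescript-style lacZα/lac promoter region and multiple cloning site point to a phagemid-derived scaffold.

The annotated mammalian payload is a marker cassette. The human EF-1α core promoter with its intron A drives the blue fluorescent protein TagBFP, followed by a WPRE to enhance transcript expression and an SV40 polyadenylation signal. This cassette should allow cells carrying the construct to be identified or sorted by blue fluorescence.

The name implies delivery by PiggyBac transposition, which would integrate the cargo into the genome when transposase is supplied. However, the automated feature table does not annotate the transposon terminal repeats, the Golden Gate acceptor site or any Type IIS enzyme sites, so their positions cannot be stated from the record. Several stretches are unannotated. The two hits to fragments of the lambda phage portal protein gene, which lie on either side of the mammalian cassette region, are probably non-functional stuffer or spacer sequence. The short G-CSF stem-loop match may likewise be incidental.
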