Addgene plasmid #238544: PiggyBac_8mer_pegArray_bb_pos.3
Purpose: (Empty Backbone) Golden gate acceptor backbone for position 3 8-mer pegArrays
Depositing lab: Jonathan Weissman. Depositing organization: Whitehead Institute for Biomedical Research. Publication: High-resolution spatial mapping of cell state and lineage dynamics in vivo with PEtracer. Koblan LW, Yost KE, Zheng P, Colgan WN, Jones MG, Yang D, Kumar A, Sandhu J, Schnell A, Sun D, Ergen C, Saunders RA, Zhuang X, Allen WE, Yosef N, Weissman JS. Science. 2025 Jul 24:eadx3800. doi: 10.1126/science.adx3800. PubMed 40705858.
Backbone
  Vector backbone: n.a.
  Vector type: Mammalian Expression
Growth in bacteria
  Bacterial resistance: Ampicillin, 100 μg/mL
  Growth temperature: 30°C
  Growth strain: NEB Stable
  Copy number: High Copy
Gene/Insert
  Gene/Insert name: None
Terms and licenses: Academic/Nonprofit Terms; Industry Terms: Not Available to Industry
How to cite: PiggyBac_8mer_pegArray_bb_pos.3 was a gift from Jonathan Weissman (Addgene plasmid # 238544 ; http://n2t.net/addgene:238544 ; RRID:Addgene_238544)
